Addgene plasmid #31217: pLenti6/V5-DEST-SPAG5
Depositing lab: Lynda Chin. Depositing organization: Dana-Farber Cancer Institute. Publication: Proinvasion metastasis drivers in early-stage melanoma are oncogenes. Scott KL, Nogueira C, Heffernan TP, van Doorn R, Dhakal S, Hanna JA, Min C, Jaskelioff M, Xiao Y, Wu CJ, Cameron LA, Perry SR, Zeid R, Feinberg T, Kim M, Vande Woude G, Granter SR, Bosenberg M, Chu GC, DePinho RA, Rimm DL, Chin L. Cancer Cell. 2011 Jul 12;20(1):92-103. 10.1016/j.ccr.2011.05.025 PubMed 21741599.
Backbone
  Vector backbone: pLenti6/V5-DEST
  Backbone manufacturer: Invitrogen
  Backbone size w/o insert (bp): 7000
  Vector type: Mammalian Expression, Lentiviral
  Selectable markers: Blasticidin
Growth in bacteria
  Bacterial resistance: Ampicillin, 100 μg/mL
  Growth temperature: 30°C
  Growth strain: Stbl3
  Growth instructions: Grow in STBL3 bacteria (Invitrogen) at lower temps (~30C) to prevent recombination and increase plasmid production.
  Copy number: High Copy
Gene/Insert
  Gene/Insert name: SPAG5
  Species: H. sapiens (human)
  Insert size (bp): 3582
  Mutation: Contains a one nucleotide deletion at C-term that shifts out-of-frame with V5 tag in pLent6 V5/DEST; alters last four residues (EFLS* >LNF*)
  GenBank ID: BC000322
  Entrez Gene: SPAG5 (a.k.a. DEEPEST, MAP126, hMAP126)
  Cloning method: Gateway Cloning; 5′ cloning site attR1 (destroyed during cloning); 3′ cloning site attR2 (destroyed during cloning)
  Sequencing primers: 5′ CMV Forward; 3′ V5 Reverse
Resource information
  A portion of this plasmid was derived from a plasmid made by: The entry clone used to create this plasmid was obatined from the human ORFeome (v5.1) collection made available by the Center for Cancer Systems Biology at the Dana-Farber Cancer Institute in Boston, MA.
Terms and licenses: Academic/Nonprofit Terms; Industry Terms: Not Available to Industry
How to cite: pLenti6/V5-DEST-SPAG5 was a gift from Lynda Chin (Addgene plasmid # 31217 ; http://n2t.net/addgene:31217 ; RRID:Addgene_31217)
