[The description below was written by a language model from this plasmid's Addgene catalogue record.]
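Description:
pLenti6/V5-DEST-SPAG5 is a lentiviral mammalian expression plasmid built on Invitrogen's pLenti6/V5-DEST Gateway destination backbone (about 7 kb without insert). It carries the human SPAG5 open reading frame (also known as DEEPEST, MAP126 or hMAP126), an insert of roughly 3.6 kb. The ORF was transferred by Gateway recombination from a human ORFeome collection entry clone, and the attR1 and attR2 sites of the destination vector were consumed in the reaction. In bacteria the plasmid is a high-copy construct selected with ampicillin. As is usual for lentiviral vectors with repeated LTR sequences, it is kept in a recombination-deficient strain to limit rearrangement. In transduced or transfected mammalian cells, blasticidin resistance allows selection of stable populations.

The record does not explicitly name the promoter. However, a CMV forward sequencing primer is listed upstream of the insert, which fits the CMV-driven expression cassette typical of this backbone, and a V5 reverse primer lies downstream. The backbone is designed to fuse a C-terminal V5 epitope to the inserted ORF, but this clone has a single-nucleotide deletion near the 3′ end of SPAG5. The deletion changes the last four residues, introduces an earlier stop codon, and puts the coding sequence out of frame with the tag. The expressed protein should therefore be essentially full-length SPAG5 with a slightly altered C-terminus and no V5 tag, so anti-V5 detection should not be relied on.

The plasmid was deposited with a study of pro-invasion and metastasis drivers in early-stage melanoma. It is suited to packaging into lentiviral particles for stable SPAG5 overexpression in mammalian cells, for example in gain-of-function assays.
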