>Addgene plasmid #31217 | pLenti6/V5-DEST-SPAG5 | addgene partial sequence | sequence record 35968 | pBABE-3
CATTACTAACCGGTACGCGTAGAATCGAGACCGAGGAGAGGGTTAGGGATAGGCTTACCTTCGAACCGCG
GGCCCTCTAGACTCGAGCGGCCGCCACTGTGCTGGATATCAACCACTTTGTACAAGAAAGTTGGGTAGCT
CAGAAATTCAGCAATCCCTGTAGTTCTTTGCATCCCCTCACCACCTCTGGAATAGAGAGCAGGGTCTTAT
AAATATGCTGAACAATGTCATCTAGTTTTTCTAACTCCTTGTCAGAGCGCCGAAGGTTCTCCTCTAGGAT
ATTTCTATGGCTCTGGAACTTGATCATGAGTTTTTCCTTCTCATTTTTCATCTCCAGGAACATCACTCTC
AGTTTGTCCACCTCCTGAGAGAGCCACACTTTCTCCTGGATCCAATTGGTGGCCATAGGCTGGCAGTTGG
AGTCCAGCTGGCCTGCCAGGGCCTCCTGGAGCACTTTGGTCTCTGTCTCCGCACGCCGAAGTGAGCGGGT
AAGGTGGGTCACCTCCTCTCTAAGGCTTATGAGCTCGCCACTCTTGTCTATCTGTTCTAGGATCTTCTCA
TTCTGCTGCTGTATCACTTCCTGGAGCTCCTTTTCATTCTTGTAGCGCAAGCACAAGGCCTGGTTCAGCT
TCTCTATGTCTGCTTCTTTTGCCTTCTGGACTTCCTGATGCTGTTCTTCCTGGGCCTGCAGCCT
